>Addgene plasmid #105168 | pTRE-T2-∆mIR-IRES-Puromycin | addgene full sequence | sequence record 218025 | Addgene NGS Result
TTGAGATCCTTTTTTTCTGCGCGTAATCTGCTGCTTGCAAACAAAAAAACCACCGCTACCAGCGGTGGTT
TGTTTGCCGGATCAAGAGCTACCAACTCTTTTTCCGAAGGTAACTGGCTTCAGCAGAGCGCAGATACCAA
ATACTGTTCTTCTAGTGTAGCCGTAGTTAGGCCACCACTTCAAGAACTCTGTAGCACCGCCTACATACCT
CGCTCTGCTAATCCTGTTACCAGTGGCTGCTGCCAGTGGCGATAAGTCGTGTCTTACCGGGTTGGACTCA
AGACGATAGTTACCGGATAAGGCGCAGCGGTCGGGCTGAACGGGGGGTTCGTGCACACAGCCCAGCTTGG
AGCGAACGACCTACACCGAACTGAGATACCTACAGCGTGAGCTATGAGAAAGCGCCACGCTTCCCGAAGG
GAGAAAGGCGGACAGGTATCCGGTAAGCGGCAGGGTCGGAACAGGAGAGCGCACGAGGGAGCTTCCAGGG
GGAAACGCCTGGTATCTTTATAGTCCTGTCGGGTTTCGCCACCTCTGACTTGAGCGTCGATTTTTGTGAT
GCTCGTCAGGGGGGCGGAGCCTATGGAAAAACGCCAGCAACGCGGCCTTTTTACGGTTCCTGGCCTTTTG
CTGGCCTTTTGCTCACATGTTCTTTCCTGCGTTATCCCCTGATTCTGTGGATAACCGTATTACCGCCTTT
GAGTGAGCTGATACCGCTCGCCGCAGCCGAACGACCGAGCGCAGCGAGTCAGTGAGCGAGGAAGCGGAAG
AGCGCCCAATACGCAAACCGCCTCTCCCCGCGCGTTGGCCGATTCATTAATGCAGCTGGCACGACAGGTT
TCCCGACTGGAAAGCGGGCAGTGAGCGCAACGCAATTAATGTGAGTTAGCTCACTCATTAGGCACCCCAG
GCTTTACACTTTATGCTTCCGGCTCGTATGTTGTGTGGCTGGAGTTTACTCCCTATCAGTGATAGAGAAC
GTATGTCGAGTTTACTCCCTATCAGTGATAGAGAACGATGTCGAGTTTACTCCCTATCAGTGATAGAGAA
CGTATGTCGAGTTTACTCCCTATCAGTGATAGAGAACGTATGTCGAGTTTACTCCCTATCAGTGATAGAG
AACGTATGTCGAGTTTATCCCTATCAGTGATAGAGAACGTATGTCGAGTTTACTCCCTATCAGTGATAGA
GAACGTATGTCGAGGTAGGCGTGTACGGTGGGAGGCCTATATAAGCAGAGCTCGTTTAGTGAACCGTCAG
ATCGCCTGGAGAATTGATCGAATTCGATCGCGGCCGCGATCACGCGTGCCCCTCTCCCTCCCCCCCCCCT
AACGTTACTGGCCGAAGCCGCTTGGAATAAGGCCGGTGTGCGTTTGTCTATATGTTATTTTCCACCATAT
TGCCGTCTTTTGGCAATGTGAGGGCCCGGAAACCTGGCCCTGTCTTCTTGACGAGCATTCCTAGGGGTCT
TTCCCCTCTCGCCAAAGGAATGCAAGGTCTGTTGAATGTCGTGAAGGAAGCAGTTCCTCTGGAAGCTTCT
TGAAGACAAACAACGTCTGTAGCGACCCTTTGCAGGCAGCGGAACCCCCCACCTGGCGACAGGTGCCTCT
GCGGCCAAAAGCCACGTGTATAAGATACACCTGCAAAGGCGGCACAACCCCAGTGCCACGTTGTGAGTTG
GATAGTTGTGGAAAGAGTCAAATGGCTCACCTCAAGCGTATTCAACAAGGGGCTGAAGGATGCCCAGAAG
GTACCCCATTGTATGGGATCTGATCTGGGGCCTCGGTGCACATGCTTTACATGTGTTTAGTCGAGGTTAA
AAAACGTCTAGGCCCCCCGAACCACGGGGACGTGGTTTTCCTTTGAAAAACACGATGATAATGGTACCGA
TCACTAGTGATCTCTAGACTAGAGGATCATAATCAGCCATACCACATTTGTAGAGGTTTTACTTGCTTTA
AAAAACCTCCCACACCTCCCCCTGAACCTGAAACATAAAATGAATGCAATTGTTGTTGTTAACTTGTTTA
TTGCAGCTTATAATGGTTACAAATAAAGCAATAGCATCACAAATTTCACAAATAAAGCATTTTTTTCACT
GCCACTAGAGTTAAGCCAGCCCCGACACCCGCCAACACCCGCTGACGCGCCCTGACGGGCTTGTCTGCTC
CCGGCATCCGCTTACAGACAAGCTGTGACCGTCTCCGGGAGCTGCATGTGTCAGAGGTTTTCACCGTCAT
CACCGAAACGCGCGAGACGAAAGGGCCTCGTGATACGCCTATTTTTATAGGTTAATGTCATGATAATAAT
GGTTTCTTAGACGTCAGGTGGCACTTTTCGGGGAAATGTGCGCGGAACCCCTATTTGTTTATTTTTCTAA
ATACATTCAAATATGTATCCGCTCATGAGACAATAACCCTGATAAATGCTTCAATAATATTGAAAAAGGA
AGAGTATGAGTATTCAACATTTCCGTGTCGCCCTTATTCCCTTTTTTGCGGCATTTTGCCTTCCTGTTTT
TGCTCACCCAGAAACGCTGGTGAAAGTAAAAGATGCTGAAGATCAGTTGGGTGCACGAGTGGGTTACATC
GAACTGGATCTCAACAGCGGTAAGATCCTTGAGAGTTTTCGCCCCGAAGAACGTTTTCCAATGATGAGCA
CTTTTAAAGTTCTGCTATGTGGCGCGGTATTATCCCGTATTGACGCCGGGCAAGAGCAACTCGGTCGCCG
CATACACTATTCTCAGAATGACTTGGTTGAGTACTCACCAGTCACAGAAAAGCATCTTACGGATGGCATG
ACAGTAAGAGAATTATGCAGTGCTGCCATAACCATGAGTGATAACACTGCGGCCAACTTACTTCTGACAA
CGATCGGAGGACCGAAGGAGCTAACCGCTTTTTTGCACAACATGGGGGATCATGTAACTCGCCTTGATCG
TTGGGAACCGGAGCTGAATGAAGCCATACCAAACGACGAGCGTGACACCACGATGCCTGTAGCAATGGCA
ACAACGTTGCGCAAACTATTAACTGGCGAACTACTTACTCTAGCTTCCCGGCAACAATTAATAGACTGGA
TGGAGGCGGATAAAGTTGCAGGACCACTTCTGCGCTCGGCCCTTCCGGCTGGCTGGTTTATTGCTGATAA
ATCTGGAGCCGGTGAGCGTGGGGCTCGCGGTATCATTGCAGCACTGGGGCCAGATGGTAAGCCCTCCCGT
ATCGTAGTTATCTACACGACGGGGAGTCAGGCAACTATGGATGAACGAAATAGACAGATCGCTGAGATAG
GTGCCTCACTGATTAAGCATTGGTAACTGTCAGACCAAGTTTACTCATATATACTTTAGATTGATTTAAA
ACTTCATTTTTAATTTAAAAGGATCTAGGTGAAGATCCTTTTTGATAATCTCATGACCAAAATCCCTTAA
CGTGAGTTTTCGTTCCAGCTAGCTGTGGAATGTGTGTCAGTTAGGGTGTGGAAAGTCCCCAGGCTCCCCA
GCAGGCAGAAGTATGCAAAGCATGCATCTCAATTAGTCAGCAACCAGGTGTGGAAAGTCCCCAGGCTCCC
CAGCAGGCAGAAGTATGCAAAGCATGCATCTCAATTAGTCAGCAACCATAGTCCCGCCCCTAACTCCGCC
CATCCCGCCCCTAACTCCGCCCAGTTCCGCCCATTCTCCGCCCCATGGCTGACTAATTTTTTTTATTTAT
GCAGAGGCCGAGGCCGCCTCGGCCTCTGAGCTATTCCAGAAGTAGTGAGGAGGCTTTTTTGGAGGCCTAG
GCTTTTGCAAAAAGCTTGCATGCCTGCAGGTCGGCCGCCACGACCGGTGCCGCCACCATCCCCTGACCCA
CGCCCCTGACCCCTCACAAGGAGACGACCTTCCATGACCGAGTACAAGCCCACGGTGCGCCTCGCCACCC
GCGACGACGTCCCCCGGGCTGTACGCACCCTCGCCGCCGCGTTCGCCGACTACCCCGCCACGCGCCACAC
CGTCGACCCGGACCGCCACATCGAGCGGGTCACCGAGCTGCAAGAACTCTTCCTCACGCGCGTCGGGCTC
GACATCGGCAAGGTGTGGGTCGCGGACGACGGCGCCGCGGTGGCGGTCTGGACCACGCCGGAGAGCGTCG
AAGCGGGGGCGGTGTTCGCCGAGATCGGCCCGCGCATGGCCGAGTTGAGCGGTTCCCGGCTGGCCGCGCA
GCAACAGATGGAAGGCCTCCTGGCGCCGCACCGGCCCAAGGAGCCCGCGTGGTTCCTGGCCACCGTCGGC
GTCTCGCCCGACCACCAGGGCAAGGGTCTGGGCAGCGCCGTCGTGCTCCCCGGAGTGGAGGCGGCCGAGC
GCGCCGGGGTGCCCGCCTTCCTGGAAACCTCCGCGCCCCGCAACCTCCCCTTCTACGAGCGGCTCGGCTT
CACCGTCACCGCCGACGTCGAGGTGCCCGAAGGACCGCGCACCTGGTGCATGACCCGCAAGCCCGGTGCC
TGACGCCCGCCCCACGACCCGCAGCGCCCGACCGAAAGGAGCGCACGACCCCATGGCTCCGACCGAAGCC
GACCCGGGCGGCCCCGCCGACCCCGCACCCGCCCCCGAGGCCCACCGACTCAAGAGGATCATAATCAGCC
ATACCACATTTGTAGAGGTTTTACTTGCTTTAAAAAACCTCCCACACCTCCCCCTGAACCTGAAACATAA
AATGAATGCAATTGTTGTTGTTAACTTGTTTATTGCAGCTTATAATGGTTACAAATAAAGCAATAGCATC
ACAAATTTCACAAATAAAGCATTTTTTTCACTGCATTCTAGTTGTGGTTTGTCCAAACTCATCAATGTAT
CTGGCCGTAGAAAAGATCAAAGGATCTTC
Features (pLannotate 1.2.2; 17 found; start..end, strand, type, name):
      1..589     +  rep_origin     ori: high-copy-number ColE1/pMB1/pBR322/pUC origin of replication
    772..864     +  CDS            lacI (fragment): lac repressor; lacI; The lac repressor binds to the lac operator to inhibit transcription in E. coli. This inhibition can be relieved by adding lactose or isopropyl-β-D-thiogalactopyranoside (IPTG).
    877..898     +  protein_bind   CAP binding site: CAP binding activates transcription in the presence of cAMP. E. coli catabolite activator protein
    913..943     +  promoter       lac promoter: promoter for the E. coli lac operon
    952..1266    +  promoter       tight TRE promoter: Tet-responsive promoter PTight, consisting of seven tet operator sequences followed by the minimal CMV promoter
   1309..1881    +  misc_feature   IRES: internal ribosome entry site (IRES) of the encephalomyocarditis virus (EMCV)
   1915..1998    +  CDS            large T antigen (fragment): large T antigen from SV40 (simian virus 40)
   2021..2102    +  polyA_signal   SV40 poly(A) signal: SV40 polyadenylation signal
   2221..2256    -  CDS            rop (fragment): Rop protein, which maintains plasmids at low copy number; rop
   2351..2455    +  promoter       AmpR promoter: bla
   2456..3316    +  CDS            AmpR: β-lactamase; bla; confers resistance to ampicillin, carbenicillin, and related antibiotics
   3462..3791    +  promoter       SV40 promoter: SV40 enhancer and early promoter
   3792..3813    -  misc_feature   MCS (fragment): pUC18/19 multiple cloning site
   3884..4483    +  CDS            PuroR: puromycin N-acetyltransferase; pac from Streptomyces alboniger; confers resistance to puromycin
   4533..4598    +  CDS            dmpM (fragment): DMPM_STRAD - Protein inferred from homology: Swiss-Prot protein existence level 3. From Streptomyces alboniger.
   4607..4690    +  CDS            large T antigen (fragment): large T antigen from SV40 (simian virus 40)
   4713..4794    +  polyA_signal   SV40 poly(A) signal: SV40 polyadenylation signal
