[The description below was written by a language model from this plasmid's Addgene catalogue record and pLannotate feature annotations shown in this document.]
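Description:
pTRE-T2-∆mIR-IRES-Puromycin is an empty mammalian expression backbone for tetracycline-regulated co-expression of two cDNAs from a single transcript. It derives from a pTRE-Tight-type vector (Clontech) that previously carried a miR cassette. That cassette was excised and replaced with a synthetic fragment containing an internal ribosome entry site. The plasmid is about 4.85 kb, replicates in E. coli at high copy from a ColE1/pUC-type origin, and is selected with ampicillin through the bla gene and its promoter.

The expression unit begins with the tight TRE promoter, seven tet operator repeats fused to a minimal CMV promoter. This promoter is essentially silent unless a tetracycline-controlled transactivator is supplied in the host cell; the plasmid does not encode one. Downstream lies the EMCV IRES, followed by an SV40 polyadenylation signal. According to the depositor, unique EcoRI, NotI and MluI sites upstream of the IRES accept the first cDNA, and unique SpeI and XbaI sites on its 3′ side accept the second. The upstream open reading frame is therefore translated by cap-dependent initiation and the downstream one by IRES-driven initiation. Some of the cloning sites, including XbaI, are methylation sensitive.

A separate cassette, made up of the SV40 enhancer/early promoter, puromycin N-acetyltransferase and a second SV40 poly(A) signal, allows selection of stably transfected mammalian cells. The short lacI, lac promoter, rop, large T antigen and dmpM matches in the annotation appear to be backbone remnants or sequence flanking the annotated parts rather than functional elements. The vector suits inducible bicistronic expression in Tet-system cell lines.
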