Addgene plasmid #105168: pTRE-T2-∆mIR-IRES-Puromycin
Purpose: (Empty Backbone) Mammalian expression vector for expressing tandem cDNAs
Depositing lab: Michael E. Wright. Depositing organization: University of Iowa.
Backbone
  Vector backbone: pTRE-T2-mIR-Puromycin
  Backbone manufacturer: Clontech = pTRE-T2
  Backbone size (bp): 4847
  Vector type: Mammalian Expression
  Promoter: Tet/CMV
  Selectable markers: Puromycin
Growth in bacteria
  Bacterial resistance: Ampicillin, 100 μg/mL
  Growth temperature: 37°C
  Growth strain: DH5alpha
  Growth instructions: Methylation deficient cells from NEB to alleviate methylation sensitive restriction sites like Xba I. However not recommended for long-term propagation and storage.
  Copy number: High Copy
Gene/Insert
  Cloning method: Restriction Enzyme
  Sequencing primers: 5′ AGG CGT ATC ACG AGG CCC TTT CGT; 3′ TAT TAC CGC CTT TGA GTG AGC TGA
Terms and licenses: Academic/Nonprofit Terms; Industry Terms: Not Available to Industry
Depositor comments: A synthetic DNA containing the IRES element was cloned into EcoRI/Xba I site of pTRE-T2-miR-Puromycin vector after removal of the mIR cassette. First digest parental pTRE-T2-miR-Puromycin vector with EcoRI and Xba I to remove the miR cassette. Then the IRES cassette was ligated back to the EcoRI site and Xba I site. The IRES cassette contains the unique EcoRI site followed by unique NotI and Mlu I sites that is followed by the start of the IRES sequence. This cloning site will allow insertion of the 1st cDNA. On the 3’ end of IRES there are unique Spe I and Xba I cloning sites for insertion of the second cDNA into the cassette. Please note- to use the BsaI and XbaI sites for cloning, you must use unmethylated DNA. You will need to isolate the DNA from a methylation deficient bacterial strain.
How to cite: pTRE-T2-∆mIR-IRES-Puromycin was a gift from Michael E. Wright (Addgene plasmid # 105168 ; http://n2t.net/addgene:105168 ; RRID:Addgene_105168)
